Addgene plasmid #212310: pET-AqpZ-ALFA
Purpose: Expression of AqpZ with ALFA tag
Depositing lab: Arthur Laganowsky. Depositing organization: Texas A&M University. Publication: Grafting the ALFA tag for structural studies of aquaporin Z. Stover L, Bahramimoghaddam H, Wang L, Schrecke S, Yadav GP, Zhou M, Laganowsky A. J Struct Biol X. 2024 Feb 2;9:100097. doi: 10.1016/j.yjsbx.2024.100097. eCollection 2024 Jun. PubMed 38361954.
Backbone
  Vector backbone: pET
  Vector type: Bacterial Expression
Growth in bacteria
  Bacterial resistance: Ampicillin, 100 μg/mL
  Growth temperature: 37°C
  Growth strain: DH5alpha
  Copy number: High Copy
Gene/Insert
  Gene/Insert name: Aquaporin Z (alt name: AqpZ)
  Species: Escherichia coli
  GenBank ID: NC_000913.3
  Promoter: T7
  Tag / fusion protein: ALFA tag and Strep-Tag II (C terminal on insert)
  Cloning method: Gibson Cloning
  Sequencing primers: 5′ TAATACGACTCACTATAGGG; 3′ CTAGTTATTGCTCAGCGGT
Terms and licenses: Academic/Nonprofit Terms; Industry Terms: Not Available to Industry
How to cite: pET-AqpZ-ALFA was a gift from Arthur Laganowsky (Addgene plasmid # 212310 ; http://n2t.net/addgene:212310 ; RRID:Addgene_212310)
