[The description below was written by a language model from this plasmid's Addgene catalogue record and pLannotate feature annotations shown in this document.]
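Description:
pET-AqpZ-ALFA is a pET-family bacterial expression plasmid (about 6.4 kb) for producing the Escherichia coli water channel aquaporin Z carrying an ALFA epitope tag. The backbone is a pBR322-derived pET scaffold. It has a ColE1/pMB1-type origin with the neighbouring rop gene and bom site, an ampicillin resistance gene (β-lactamase) under its own promoter, and several leftover fragments of the pBR322 tetracycline resistance gene that are not functional markers. The catalogue lists the plasmid as high copy, although rop normally moderates copy number in this type of replicon. It is maintained in a cloning strain under ampicillin selection.

The expression cassette is the classic T7lac arrangement. A T7 promoter is followed directly by a lac operator and the strong T7 gene 10 ribosome binding site, then the aqpZ coding sequence (which spans the numbering origin of the record), and finally a T7 terminator. The plasmid also carries lacI with its own promoter, so the lac repressor keeps the cassette off until IPTG is added. Transcription requires a host that supplies T7 RNA polymerase.

According to the catalogue, the insert bears an ALFA tag and a Strep-Tag II, listed as C-terminal. Neither tag is annotated separately in the feature table, so their exact positions cannot be confirmed from it. The short "SET1" fragment called between the gene and the terminator is probably an incidental match within this region. The ALFA tag is a short helical epitope recognised by a high-affinity nanobody, and Strep-Tag II allows affinity purification on Strep-Tactin resin. The associated publication title describes grafting the ALFA tag onto AqpZ for structural studies, consistent with use in overexpressing and purifying the tagged membrane protein.
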