Features (pLannotate 1.2.2; 19 found; start..end, strand, type, name):
    522..544     -  RBS            RBS: efficient ribosome binding site from bacteriophage T7 gene 10 (Olins and Rangwala, 1989)
    559..583     -  protein_bind   lac operator: The lac repressor binds to the lac operator to inhibit transcription in E. coli. This inhibition can be relieved by adding lactose or isopropyl-β-D-thiogalactopyranoside (IPTG). lac repressor encoded by lacI
    584..602     -  promoter       T7 promoter: promoter for bacteriophage T7 RNA polymerase
    624..903     +  CDS            TcR (fragment): tetracycline efflux protein; tet; confers resistance to tetracycline
    911..988     +  promoter       lacI promoter: lacI
    989..2071    +  CDS            lacI: lac repressor; lacI; The lac repressor binds to the lac operator to inhibit transcription in E. coli. This inhibition can be relieved by adding lactose or isopropyl-β-D-thiogalactopyranoside (IPTG).
   2084..2105    +  protein_bind   CAP binding site: CAP binding activates transcription in the presence of cAMP. E. coli catabolite activator protein
   2120..2744    +  CDS            TcR (fragment): tetracycline efflux protein; tet; confers resistance to tetracycline
   2986..3366    -  CDS            YPB1_ECOLX: Protein predicted: Swiss-Prot protein existence level 4. From Escherichia coli.
   3383..3574    +  CDS            rop: Rop protein, which maintains plasmids at low copy number; rop
   3676..3815    +  misc_feature   bom: basis of mobility region from pBR322
   4001..4589    -  rep_origin     ori: high-copy-number ColE1/pMB1/pBR322/pUC origin of replication
   4760..5620    -  CDS            AmpR: β-lactamase; bla; confers resistance to ampicillin, carbenicillin, and related antibiotics
   5621..5725    -  promoter       AmpR promoter: bla
   5838..5866    +  promoter       tet promoter: E. coli promoter for tetracycline efflux protein gene
   5914..6018    +  CDS            TcR (fragment): tetracycline efflux protein; tet; confers resistance to tetracycline
   6041..6088    -  terminator     T7 terminator: transcription terminator for bacteriophage T7 RNA polymerase
   6096..6145    -  CDS            SET1 (fragment): solubility-enhancement tag derived from T7 phage gene 10B
   6248..514     -  CDS            aqpZ (across the origin): AQPZ_ECOLI - Also known as bniP. Experimental evidence at protein level: Swiss-Prot protein existence level 1. Channel that permits osmotically driven movement of water in both directions. It is involved in the osmoregulation and in the maintenance of cell turgor during volume expansion in rapidly growing cells. It mediates rapid entry or exit of water in response to abrupt changes in osmolarity. From Escherichia coli (strain K12).
>Addgene plasmid #212310 | pET-AqpZ-ALFA | addgene full sequence | sequence record 420221 | Addgene NGS Result
GGGTTAAGGCCAGACCAATAGCGATCGGCGCAAAACCTGCCGGCGCGAATTTGTCGGTTGCGCCGTGGAT
CACCAACAGGAAACCTGCACTCAATACCAGTTCAACTACCAGCGCGGAAAGCATGGAATAACCGCCTGGT
GAATGCTCGCCATAACCGTTAGAAGCAAAACCGCTGGCTGCCGCGTCAAAACCCGTTTTACCACTGGCAA
TTAAATACAGCAGCGCTGCCGCAACAATACCGCCGACAACCTGGGCAATTACGTAGCCAACGACTTCTTT
TGCCGGAAAACGTCCGCCAGCCCATAAACCAATAGTGACCGCCGGGTTAAAATGACCACCAGAAATATGA
CCAACAGCAAAGGCCATCGTCAGAACGGTCAGACCGAACGCCAACGCCACGCCGGCAAAACCAATGCCTA
ATTCCGGGAAGCCTGCGGCCAGTACAGCACTACCACAGCCACCAAAAACAAGCCAGAAAGTACCAAAACA
TTCAGCTGCTAATTTTCTGAACATATGTATATCTCCTTCTTAAAGTTAAACAAAATTATTTCTAGAGGGG
AATTGTTATCCGCTCACAATTCCCCTATAGTGAGTCGTATTAATTTCGCGGGATCGAGATCTCGATCCTC
TACGCCGGACGCATCGTGGCCGGCATCACCGGCGCCACAGGTGCGGTTGCTGGCGCCTATATCGCCGACA
TCACCGATGGGGAAGATCGGGCTCGCCACTTCGGGCTCATGAGCGCTTGTTTCGGCGTGGGTATGGTGGC
AGGCCCCGTGGCCGGGGGACTGTTGGGCGCCATCTCCTTGCATGCACCATTCCTTGCGGCGGCGGTGCTC
AACGGCCTCAACCTACTACTGGGCTGCTTCCTAATGCAGGAGTCGCATAAGGGAGAGCGTCGAGATCCCG
GACACCATCGAATGGCGCAAAACCTTTCGCGGTATGGCATGATAGCGCCCGGAAGAGAGTCAATTCAGGG
TGGTGAATGTGAAACCAGTAACGTTATACGATGTCGCAGAGTATGCCGGTGTCTCTTATCAGACCGTTTC
CCGCGTGGTGAACCAGGCCAGCCACGTTTCTGCGAAAACGCGGGAAAAAGTGGAAGCGGCGATGGCGGAG
CTGAATTACATTCCCAACCGCGTGGCACAACAACTGGCGGGCAAACAGTCGTTGCTGATTGGCGTTGCCA
CCTCCAGTCTGGCCCTGCACGCGCCGTCGCAAATTGTCGCGGCGATTAAATCTCGCGCCGATCAACTGGG
TGCCAGCGTGGTGGTGTCGATGGTAGAACGAAGCGGCGTCGAAGCCTGTAAAGCGGCGGTGCACAATCTT
CTCGCGCAACGCGTCAGTGGGCTGATCATTAACTATCCGCTGGATGACCAGGATGCCATTGCTGTGGAAG
CTGCCTGCACTAATGTTCCGGCGTTATTTCTTGATGTCTCTGACCAGACACCCATCAACAGTATTATTTT
CTCCCATGAAGACGGTACGCGACTGGGCGTGGAGCATCTGGTCGCATTGGGTCACCAGCAAATCGCGCTG
TTAGCGGGCCCATTAAGTTCTGTCTCGGCGCGTCTGCGTCTGGCTGGCTGGCATAAATATCTCACTCGCA
ATCAAATTCAGCCGATAGCGGAACGGGAAGGCGACTGGAGTGCCATGTCCGGTTTTCAACAAACCATGCA
AATGCTGAATGAGGGCATCGTTCCCACTGCGATGCTGGTTGCCAACGATCAGATGGCGCTGGGCGCAATG
CGCGCCATTACCGAGTCCGGGCTGCGCGTTGGTGCGGATATCTCGGTAGTGGGATACGACGATACCGAAG
ACAGCTCATGTTATATCCCGCCGTTAACCACCATCAAACAGGATTTTCGCCTGCTGGGGCAAACCAGCGT
GGACCGCTTGCTGCAACTCTCTCAGGGCCAGGCGGTGAAGGGCAATCAGCTGTTGCCCGTCTCACTGGTG
AAAAGAAAAACCACCCTGGCGCCCAATACGCAAACCGCCTCTCCCCGCGCGTTGGCCGATTCATTAATGC
AGCTGGCACGACAGGTTTCCCGACTGGAAAGCGGGCAGTGAGCGCAACGCAATTAATGTAAGTTAGCTCA
CTCATTAGGCACCGGGATCTCGACCGATGCCCTTGAGAGCCTTCAACCCAGTCAGCTCCTTCCGGTGGGC
GCGGGGCATGACTATCGTCGCCGCACTTATGACTGTCTTCTTTATCATGCAACTCGTAGGACAGGTGCCG
GCAGCGCTCTGGGTCATTTTCGGCGAGGACCGCTTTCGCTGGAGCGCGACGATGATCGGCCTGTCGCTTG
CGGTATTCGGAATCTTGCACGCCCTCGCTCAAGCCTTCGTCACTGGTCCCGCCACCAAACGTTTCGGCGA
GAAGCAGGCCATTATCGCCGGCATGGCGGCCGACGCGCTGGGCTACGTCTTGCTGGCGTTCGCGACGCGA
GGCTGGATGGCCTTCCCCATTATGATTCTTCTCGCTTCCGGCGGCATCGGGATGCCCGCGTTGCAGGCCA
TGCTGTCCAGGCAGGTAGATGACGACCATCAGGGACAGCTTCAAGGATCGCTCGCGGCTCTTACCAGCCT
AACTTCGATCATTGGACCGCTGATCGTCACGGCGATTTATGCCGCCTCGGCGAGCACATGGAACGGGTTG
GCATGGATTGTAGGCGCCGCCCTATACCTTGTCTGCCTCCCCGCGTTGCGTCGCGGTGCATGGAGCCGGG
CCACCTCGACCTGAATGGAAGCCGGCGGCACCTCGCTAACGGATTCACCACTCCAAGAATTGGAGCCAAT
CAATTCTTGCGGAGAACTGTGAATGCGCAAACCAACCCTTGGCAGAACATATCCATCGCGTCCGCCATCT
CCAGCAGCCGCACGCGGCGCATCTCGGGCAGCGTTGGGTCCTGGCCACGGGTGCGCATGATCGTGCTCCT
GTCGTTGAGGACCCGGCTAGGCTGGCGGGGTTGCCTTACTGGTTAGCAGAATGAATCACCGATACGCGAG
CGAACGTGAAGCGACTGCTGCTGCAAAACGTCTGCGACCTGAGCAACAACATGAATGGTCTTCGGTTTCC
GTGTTTCGTAAAGTCTGGAAACGCGGAAGTCAGCGCCCTGCACCATTATGTTCCGGATCTGCATCGCAGG
ATGCTGCTGGCTACCCTGTGGAACACCTACATCTGTATTAACGAAGCGCTGGCATTGACCCTGAGTGATT
TTTCTCTGGTCCCGCCGCATCCATACCGCCAGTTGTTTACCCTCACAACGTTCCAGTAACCGGGCATGTT
CATCATCAGTAACCCGTATCGTGAGCATCCTCTCTCGTTTCATCGGTATCATTACCCCCATGAACAGAAA
TCCCCCTTACACGGAGGCATCAGTGACCAAACAGGAAAAAACCGCCCTTAACATGGCCCGCTTTATCAGA
AGCCAGACATTAACGCTTCTGGAGAAACTCAACGAGCTGGACGCGGATGAACAGGCAGACATCTGTGAAT
CGCTTCACGACCACGCTGATGAGCTTTACCGCAGCTGCCTCGCGCGTTTCGGTGATGACGGTGAAAACCT
CTGACACATGCAGCTCCCGGAGACGGTCACAGCTTGTCTGTAAGCGGATGCCGGGAGCAGACAAGCCCGT
CAGGGCGCGTCAGCGGGTGTTGGCGGGTGTCGGGGCGCAGCCATGACCCAGTCACGTAGCGATAGCGGAG
TGTATACTGGCTTAACTATGCGGCATCAGAGCAGATTGTACTGAGAGTGCACCATTGCGGTGTGAAATAC
CGCACAGATGCGTAAGGAGAAAATACCGCATCAGGCGCTCTTCCGCTTCCTCGCTCACTGACTCGCTGCG
CTCGGTCGTTCGGCTGCGGCGAGCGGTATCAGCTCACTCAAAGGCGGTAATACGGTTATCCACAGAATCA
GGGGATAACGCAGGAAAGAACATGTGAGCAAAAGGCCAGCAAAAGGCCAGGAACCGTAAAAAGGCCGCGT
TGCTGGCGTTTTTCCATAGGCTCCGCCCCCCTGACGAGCATCACAAAAATCGACGCTCAAGTCAGAGGTG
GCGAAACCCGACAGGACTATAAAGATACCAGGCGTTTCCCCCTGGAAGCTCCCTCGTGCGCTCTCCTGTT
CCGACCCTGCCGCTTACCGGATACCTGTCCGCCTTTCTCCCTTCGGGAAGCGTGGCGCTTTCTCATAGCT
CACGCTGTAGGTATCTCAGTTCGGTGTAGGTCGTTCGCTCCAAGCTGGGCTGTGTGCACGAACCCCCCGT
TCAGCCCGACCGCTGCGCCTTATCCGGTAACTATCGTCTTGAGTCCAACCCGGTAAGACACGACTTATCG
CCACTGGCAGCAGCCACTGGTAACAGGATTAGCAGAGCGAGGTATGTAGGCGGTGCTACAGAGTTCTTGA
AGTGGTGGCCTAACTACGGCTACACTAGAAGGACAGTATTTGGTATCTGCGCTCTGCTGAAGCCAGTTAC
CTTCGGAAAAAGAGTTGGTAGCTCTTGATCCGGCAAACAAACCACCGCTGGTAGCGGTGGTTTTTTTGTT
TGCAAGCAGCAGATTACGCGCAGAAAAAAAGGATCTCAAGAAGATCCTTTGATCTTTTCTACGGGGTCTG
ACGCTCAGTGGAACGAAAACTCACGTTAAGGGATTTTGGTCATGAGATTATCAAAAAGGATCTTCACCTA
GATCCTTTTAAATTAAAAATGAAGTTTTAAATCAATCTAAAGTATATATGAGTAAACTTGGTCTGACAGT
TACCAATGCTTAATCAGTGAGGCACCTATCTCAGCGATCTGTCTATTTCGTTCATCCATAGTTGCCTGAC
TCCCCGTCGTGTAGATAACTACGATACGGGAGGGCTTACCATCTGGCCCCAGTGCTGCAATGATACCGCG
AGACCCACGCTCACCGGCTCCAGATTTATCAGCAATAAACCAGCCAGCCGGAAGGGCCGAGCGCAGAAGT
GGTCCTGCAACTTTATCCGCCTCCATCCAGTCTATTAATTGTTGCCGGGAAGCTAGAGTAAGTAGTTCGC
CAGTTAATAGTTTGCGCAACGTTGTTGCCATTGCTGCAGGCATCGTGGTGTCACGCTCGTCGTTTGGTAT
GGCTTCATTCAGCTCCGGTTCCCAACGATCAAGGCGAGTTACATGATCCCCCATGTTGTGCAAAAAAGCG
GTTAGCTCCTTCGGTCCTCCGATCGTTGTCAGAAGTAAGTTGGCCGCAGTGTTATCACTCATGGTTATGG
CAGCACTGCATAATTCTCTTACTGTCATGCCATCCGTAAGATGCTTTTCTGTGACTGGTGAGTACTCAAC
CAAGTCATTCTGAGAATAGTGTATGCGGCGACCGAGTTGCTCTTGCCCGGCGTCAACACGGGATAATACC
GCGCCACATAGCAGAACTTTAAAAGTGCTCATCATTGGAAAACGTTCTTCGGGGCGAAAACTCTCAAGGA
TCTTACCGCTGTTGAGATCCAGTTCGATGTAACCCACTCGTGCACCCAACTGATCTTCAGCATCTTTTAC
TTTCACCAGCGTTTCTGGGTGAGCAAAAACAGGAAGGCAAAATGCCGCAAAAAAGGGAATAAGGGCGACA
CGGAAATGTTGAATACTCATACTCTTCCTTTTTCAATATTATTGAAGCATTTATCAGGGTTATTGTCTCA
TGAGCGGATACATATTTGAATGTATTTAGAAAAATAAACAAATAGGGGTTCCGCGCACATTTCCCCGAAA
AGTGCCACCTGACGTCTAAGAAACCATTATTATCATGACATTAACCTATAAAAATAGGCGTATCACGAGG
CCCTTTCGTCTTCAAGAATTCTCATGTTTGACAGCTTATCATCGATAAGCTTTAATGCGGTAGTTTATCA
CAGTTAAATTGCTAACGCAGTCAGGCACCGTGTATGAAATCTAACAATGCGCTCATCGTCATCCTCGGCA
CCGTCACCCTGGATGCTGTAGGCATAGGCTTGGTTATGCCGGTACTGCCGGGCCTCTTGCGGGATATCCG
GATATAGTTCCTCCTTTCAGCAAAAAACCCCTCAAGACCCGTTTAGAGGCCCCAAGGGGTTATGCTAGTT
ATTGCTCAGCGGTGGCAGCAGCCAACTCAGCTTCCTTTCGGGCTTTGTTAGCAGCCGGATCTCATTTTTC
AAACTGCGGATGGCTCCAGCTAGCGCCAGGACCGCCACCTGGCTCTGTAAGACGGCGGCGAAGTTCTTCC
TCCAGGCGACTAGCACGCAGCAGGGTCCGGTAAATCAGACCACCGATAATGCCGCCGACAATTGGCACCA
CCCAGAAGAACCACAGTTGTTCTAATGCCCAGCCGCCCTGGAAGATAGCAACCGCGGTGCTGCGCGCCGG
GTTAACAGAAGTGTTAGTCACCGGAATACTAATTAAGTGAATCA
